>Addgene plasmid #74459 | Aiolos AA130-189 in Pea | depositor full sequence | sequence record 140419 | Aiolos AA130-189 in Pea sequence 8884 bps
CGAACGACCGAGCGCAGCGAGTCAGTGAGCGAGGAAGCGGAAGAGCGCCCAATACGCAAACCGCCTCTCC
CCGCGCGTTGGCCGATTCATTAATGCAGCTGGCACGACAGGTTTCCCGACTGGAAAGCGGGCAGTGAGCG
CAACGCAATTAATGTGAGTTAGCTCACTCATTAGGCACCCCAGGCTTTACACTTTATGCTTCCGGCTCGT
ATGTTGTGTGGAATTGTGAGCGGATAACAATTTCACACAGGAAACAGCTATGACCATGATTACGCCAAGC
GCGCAATTAACCCTCACTAAAGGGAACAAAAGCTGGAGCTGCAAGCTTAATGTAGTCTTATGCAATACTC
TTGTAGTCTTGCAACATGGTAACGATGAGTTAGCAACATGCCTTACAAGGAGAGAAAAAGCACCGTGCAT
GCCGATTGGTGGAAGTAAGGTGGTACGATCGTGCCTTATTAGGAAGGCAACAGACGGGTCTGACATGGAT
TGGACGAACCACTGAATTGCCGCATTGCAGAGATATTGTATTTAAGTGCCTAGCTCGATACATAAACGGG
TCTCTCTGGTTAGACCAGATCTGAGCCTGGGAGCTCTCTGGCTAACTAGGGAACCCACTGCTTAAGCCTC
AATAAAGCTTGCCTTGAGTGCTTCAAGTAGTGTGTGCCCGTCTGTTGTGTGACTCTGGTAACTAGAGATC
CCTCAGACCCTTTTAGTCAGTGTGGAAAATCTCTAGCAGTGGCGCCCGAACAGGGACTTGAAAGCGAAAG
GGAAACCAGAGGAGCTCTCTCGACGCAGGACTCGGCTTGCTGAAGCGCGCACGGCAAGAGGCGAGGGGCG
GCGACTGGTGAGTACGCCAAAAATTTTGACTAGCGGAGGCTAGAAGGAGAGAGATGGGTGCGAGAGCGTC
AGTATTAAGCGGGGGAGAATTAGATCGCGATGGGAAAAAATTCGGTTAAGGCCAGGGGGAAAGAAAAAAT
ATAAATTAAAACATATAGTATGGGCAAGCAGGGAGCTAGAACGATTCGCAGTTAATCCTGGCCTGTTAGA
AACATCAGAAGGCTGTAGACAAATACTGGGACAGCTACAACCATCCCTTCAGACAGGATCAGAAGAACTT
AGATCATTATATAATACAGTAGCAACCCTCTATTGTGTGCATCAAAGGATAGAGATAAAAGACACCAAGG
AAGCTTTAGACAAGATAGAGGAAGAGCAAAACAAAAGTAAGACCACCGCACAGCAAGCGGCCGCTGATCT
TCAGACCTGGAGGAGGAGATATGAGGGACAATTGGAGAAGTGAATTATATAAATATAAAGTAGTAAAAAT
TGAACCATTAGGAGTAGCACCCACCAAGGCAAAGAGAAGAGTGGTGCAGAGAGAAAAAAGAGCAGTGGGA
ATAGGAGCTTTGTTCCTTGGGTTCTTGGGAGCAGCAGGAAGCACTATGGGCGCAGCGTCAATGACGCTGA
CGGTACAGGCCAGACAATTATTGTCTGGTATAGTGCAGCAGCAGAACAATTTGCTGAGGGCTATTGAGGC
GCAACAGCATCTGTTGCAACTCACAGTCTGGGGCATCAAGCAGCTCCAGGCAAGAATCCTGGCTGTGGAA
AGATACCTAAAGGATCAACAGCTCCTGGGGATTTGGGGTTGCTCTGGAAAACTCATTTGCACCACTGCTG
TGCCTTGGAATGCTAGTTGGAGTAATAAATCTCTGGAACAGATTTGGAATCACACGACCTGGATGGAGTG
GGACAGAGAAATTAACAATTACACAAGCTTAATACACTCCTTAATTGAAGAATCGCAAAACCAGCAAGAA
AAGAATGAACAAGAATTATTGGAATTAGATAAATGGGCAAGTTTGTGGAATTGGTTTAACATAACAAATT
GGCTGTGGTATATAAAATTATTCATAATGATAGTAGGAGGCTTGGTAGGTTTAAGAATAGTTTTTGCTGT
ACTTTCTATAGTGAATAGAGTTAGGCAGGGATATTCACCATTATCGTTTCAGACCCACCTCCCAACCCCG
AGGGGACCCTATTCCAGCACATATGAGCTAGCTGCAGTAACGCCATTTTGCAAGGCATGGAAAAATACCA
AACCAAGAATAGAGAAGTTCAGATCAAGGGCGGGTACATGAAAATAGCTAACGTTGGGCCAAACAGGATA
TCTGCGGTGAGCAGTTTCGGCCCCGGCCCGGGGCCAAGAACAGATGGTCACCGCAGTTTCGGCCCCGGCC
CGAGGCCAAGAACAGATGGTCCCCAGATATGGCCCAACCCTCAGCAGTTTCTTAAGACCCATCAGATGTT
TCCAGGCTCCCCCAAGGACCTGAAATGACCCTGCGCCTTATTTGAATTAACCAATCAGCCTGCTTCTCGC
TTCTGTTCGCGCGCTTCTGCTTCCCGAGCTCTATAAAAGAGCTCACAACCCCTCACTCGGCGCGCCAGTC
CTCCGACAGACTGAGTCGGCCGGTCGAATCAAGCTTATCGATACCGTCGACTCCGGAATAGCCACCATGT
CCGGATTCAATGTCTTAATGGTTCATAAGCGAAGCCATACTGGTGAACGCCCATTCCAGTGTAATCAGTG
TGGGGCATCTTTTACTCAGAAAGGTAACCTCCTCCGCCACATTAAACTGCACACAGGGGAAAAACCTTTT
AAGTGTCACCTCTGCAACTATGCATGCCAAAGAAGAGATGCGCTCACGCGTGCTGAAGCTGCTGCAAAGG
AAGCTGCAGCTAAGGAGGCTGCAGCTAAGGCTGTGAGCAAGGGCGAGGAGCTGTTCACCGGGGTGGTGCC
CATCCTGGTCGAGCTGGACGGCGACGTAAACGGCCACAAGTTCAGCGTGTCCGGCGAGGGCGAGGGCGAT
GCCACCTACGGCAAGCTGACCCTGAAGTTCATCTGCACCACCGGCAAGCTGCCCGTGCCCTGGCCCACCC
TCGTGACCACCCTGACCTACGGCGTGCAGTGCTTCAGCCGCTACCCCGACCACATGAAGCAGCACGACTT
CTTCAAGTCCGCCATGCCCGAAGGCTACGTCCAGGAGCGCACCATCTTCTTCAAGGACGACGGCAACTAC
AAGACCCGCGCCGAGGTGAAGTTCGAGGGCGACACCCTGGTGAACCGCATCGAGCTGAAGGGCATCGACT
TCAAGGAGGACGGCAACATCCTGGGGCACAAGCTGGAGTACAACTACAACAGCCACAACGTCTATATCAT
GGCCGACAAGCAGAAGAACGGCATCAAGGTGAACTTCAAGATCCGCCACAACATCGAGGACGGCAGCGTG
CAGCTCGCCGACCACTACCAGCAGAACACCCCCATCGGCGACGGCCCCGTGCTGCTGCCCGACAACCACT
ACCTGAGCACCCAGTCCGCCCTGAGCAAAGACCCCAACGAGAAGCGCGATCACATGGTCCTGCTGGAGTT
CGTGACCGCCGCCGGGATCACTCTCGGCATGGACGAGCTGTACAAGTAAATGCATGAGTAACTGAGGATC
CGCCCCTCTCCCTCCCCCCCCCCTAACGTTACTGGCCGAAGCCGCTTGGAATAAGGCCGGTGTGCGTTTG
TCTATATGTTATTTTCCACCATATTGCCGTCTTTTGGCAATGTGAGGGCCCGGAAACCTGGCCCTGTCTT
CTTGACGAGCATTCCTAGGGGTCTTTCCCCTCTCGCCAAAGGAATGCAAGGTCTGTTGAATGTCGTGAAG
GAAGCAGTTCCTCTGGAAGCTTCTTGAAGACAAACAACGTCTGTAGCGACCCTTTGCAGGCAGCGGAACC
CCCCACCTGGCGACAGGTGCCTCTGCGGCCAAAAGCCACGTGTATAAGATACACCTGCAAAGGCGGCACA
ACCCCAGTGCCACGTTGTGAGTTGGATAGTTGTGGAAAGAGTCAAATGGCTCTCCTCAAGCGTATTCAAC
AAGGGGCTGAAGGATGCCCAGAAGGTACCCCATTGTATGGGATCTGATCTGGGGCCTCGGTACACATGCT
TTACATGTGTTTAGTCGAGGTTAAAAAAACGTCTAGGCCCCCCGAACCACGGGGACGTGGTTTTCCTTTG
AAAAACACGATGATAATATGGCCACAACCCTGGAATTCGCCACCATGGTGAGCAAGGGCGAGGAGGATAA
CATGGCCATCATCAAGGAGTTCATGCGCTTCAAGGTGCACATGGAGGGCTCCGTGAACGGCCACGAGTTC
GAGATCGAGGGCGAGGGCGAGGGCCGCCCCTACGAGGGCACCCAGACCGCCAAGCTGAAGGTGACCAAGG
GTGGCCCCCTGCCCTTCGCCTGGGACATCCTGTCCCCTCAGTTCATGTACGGCTCCAAGGCCTACGTGAA
GCACCCCGCCGACATCCCCGACTACTTGAAGCTGTCCTTCCCCGAGGGCTTCAAGTGGGAGCGCGTGATG
AACTTCGAGGACGGCGGCGTGGTGACCGTGACCCAGGACTCCTCCCTGCAGGACGGCGAGTTCATCTACA
AGGTGAAGCTGCGCGGCACCAACTTCCCCTCCGACGGCCCCGTAATGCAGAAGAAGACCATGGGCTGGGA
GGCCTCCTCCGAGCGGATGTACCCCGAGGACGGCGCCCTGAAGGGCGAGATCAAGCAGAGGCTGAAGCTG
AAGGACGGCGGCCACTACGACGCTGAGGTCAAGACCACCTACAAGGCCAAGAAGCCCGTGCAGCTGCCCG
GCGCCTACAACGTCAACATCAAGTTGGACATCACCTCCCACAACGAGGACTACACCATCGTGGAACAGTA
CGAACGCGCCGAGGGCCGCCACTCCACCGGCGGCATGGACGAGCTGTACAAGTAAACTAGTAAGCTTGGC
GTAACTAGATCTTGAGACAAATGGCAGTATTCATCCACAATTTTAAAAGAAAAGGGGGGATTGGGGGGTA
CAGTGCAGGGGAAAGAATAGTAGACATAATAGCAACAGACATACAAACTAAAGAATTACAAAAACAAATT
ACAAAAATTCAAAATTTTCGGGTTTATTACAGGGACAGCAGAGATCCACTTTGGGCTCGAGCTTGGTTCA
TTCTCAAGCCTACGCGTTAAGTCGACAATCAACCTCTGGATTACAAAATTTGTGAAAGATTGACTGGTAT
TCTTAACTATGTTGCTCCTTTTACGCTATGTGGATACGCTGCTTTAATGCCTTTGTATCATGCTATTGCT
TCCCGTATGGCTTTCATTTTCTCCTCCTTGTATAAATCCTGGTTGCTGTCTCTTTATGAGGAGTTGTGGC
CCGTTGTCAGGCAACGTGGCGTGGTGTGCACTGTGTTTGCTGACGCAACCCCCACTGGTTGGGGCATTGC
CACCACCTGTCAGCTCCTTTCCGGGACTTTCGCTTTCCCCCTCCCTATTGCCACGGCGGAACTCATCGCC
GCCTGCCTTGCCCGCTGCTGGACAGGGGCTCGGCTGTTGGGCACTGACAATTCCGTGGTGTTGTCGGGGA
AATCATCGTCCTTTCCTTGGCTGCTCGCCTGTGTTGCCACCTGGATTCTGCGCGGGACGTCCTTCTGCTA
CGTCCCTTCGGCCCTCAATCCAGCGGACCTTCCTTCCCGCGGCCTGCTGCCGGCTCTGCGGCCTCTTCCG
CGTCTTCGCCTTCGCCCTCAGACGAGTCGGATCTCCCTTTGGGCCGCCTCCCCGCGTCGACTTTAAGACC
AATGACTTACAAGGCAGCTGTAGATCTTAGCCACTTTTTAAAAGAAAAGGGGGGACTGGAAGGGCTAATT
CACTCCCAACGAAGACAAGATCTGCTTTTTGCTTGTACTGGGTCTCTCTGGTTAGACCAGATCTGAGCCT
GGGAGCTCTCTGGCTAACTAGGGAACCCACTGCTTAAGCCTCAATAAAGCTTGCCTTGAGTGCTTCAAGT
AGTGTGTGCCCGTCTGTTGTGTGACTCTGGTAACTAGAGATCCCTCAGACCCTTTTAGTCAGTGTGGAAA
ATCTCTAGCAGTACGTATAGTAGTTCATGTCATCTTATTATTCAGTATTTATAACTTGCAAAGAAATGAA
TATCAGAGAGTGAGAGGAACTTGTTTATTGCAGCTTATAATGGTTACAAATAAAGCAATAGCATCACAAA
TTTCACAAATAAAGCATTTTTTTCACTGCATTCTAGTTGTGGTTTGTCCAAACTCATCAATGTATCTTAT
CATGTCTGGCTCTAGCTATCCCGCCCCTAACTCCGCCCATCCCGCCCCTAACTCCGCCCAGTTCCGCCCA
TTCTCCGCCCCATGGCTGACTAATTTTTTTTATTTATGCAGAGGCCGAGGCCGCCTCGGCCTCTGAGCTA
TTCCAGAAGTAGTGAGGAGGCTTTTTTGGAGGCCTAGGGACGTACCCAATTCGCCCTATAGTGAGTCGTA
TTACGCGCGCTCACTGGCCGTCGTTTTACAACGTCGTGACTGGGAAAACCCTGGCGTTACCCAACTTAAT
CGCCTTGCAGCACATCCCCCTTTCGCCAGCTGGCGTAATAGCGAAGAGGCCCGCACCGATCGCCCTTCCC
AACAGTTGCGCAGCCTGAATGGCGAATGGG
[124 nt withheld, positions 6541-6664]
C
[91 nt withheld, positions 6666-6756]
A
[49 nt withheld, positions 6758-6806]
CCTTTGACGTTGGAGTCCACGTTCTTT
[37 nt withheld, positions 6834-6870]
ACCCTATCTCGGTCTATTCTTTTGATTTATAAGGGATTTTGCCGATTTCGGCCTATTGGTTAAAAAATGA
GCTGATTTAACAAAAATTTAACGCGAATTTTAACAAAATATTAACGCTTACAATTTAGGTGGCACTTTTC
GGGGAAATGTGCGCGGAACCCCTATTTGTTTATTTTTCTAAATACATTCAAATATGTATCCGCTCATGAG
ACAATAACCCTGATAAATGCTTCAATAATATTGAAAAAGGAAGAGTATGAGTATTCAACATTTCCGTGTC
GCCCTTATTCCCTTTTTTGCGGCATTTTGCCTTCCTGTTTTTGCTCACCCAGAAACGCTGGTGAAAGTAA
AAGATGCTGAAGATCAGTTGGGTGCACGAGTGGGTTACATCGAACTGGATCTCAACAGCGGTAAGATCCT
TGAGAGTTTTCGCCCCGAAGAACGTTTTCCAATGATGAGCACTTTTAAAGTTCTGCTATGTGGCGCGGTA
TTATCCCGTATTGACGCCGGGCAAGAGCAACTCGGTCGCCGCATACACTATTCTCAGAATGACTTGGTTG
AGTACTCACCAGTCACAGAAAAGCATCTTACGGATGGCATGACAGTAAGAGAATTATGCAGTGCTGCCAT
AACCATGAGTGATAACACTGCGGCCAACTTACTTCTGACAACGATCGGAGGACCGAAGGAGCTAACCGCT
TTTTTGCACAACATGGGGGATCATGTAACTCGCCTTGATCGTTGGGAACCGGAGCTGAATGAAGCCATAC
CAAACGACGAGCGTGACACCACGATGCCTGTAGCAATGGCAACAACGTTGCGCAAACTATTAACTGGCGA
ACTACTTACTCTAGCTTCCCGGCAACAATTAATAGACTGGATGGAGGCGGATAAAGTTGCAGGACCACTT
CTGCGCTCGGCCCTTCCGGCTGGCTGGTTTATTGCTGATAAATCTGGAGCCGGTGAGCGTGGGTCTCGCG
GTATCATTGCAGCACTGGGGCCAGATGGTAAGCCCTCCCGTATCGTAGTTATCTACACGACGGGGAGTCA
GGCAACTATGGATGAACGAAATAGACAGATCGCTGAGATAGGTGCCTCACTGATTAAGCATTGGTAACTG
TCAGACCAAGTTTACTCATATATACTTTAGATTGATTTAAAACTTCATTTTTAATTTAAAAGGATCTAGG
TGAAGATCCTTTTTGATAATCTCATGACCAAAATCCCTTAACGTGAGTTTTCGTTCCACTGAGCGTCAGA
CCCCGTAGAAAAGATCAAAGGATCTTCTTGAGATCCTTTTTTTCTGCGCGTAATCTGCTGCTTGCAAACA
AAAAAACCACCGCTACCAGCGGTGGTTTGTTTGCCGGATCAAGAGCTACCAACTCTTTTTCCGAAGGTAA
CTGGCTTCAGCAGAGCGCAGATACCAAATACTGTTCTTCTAGTGTAGCCGTAGTTAGGCCACCACTTCAA
GAACTCTGTAGCACCGCCTACATACCTCGCTCTGCTAATCCTGTTACCAGTGGCTGCTGCCAGTGGCGAT
AAGTCGTGTCTTACCGGGTTGGACTCAAGACGATAGTTACCGGATAAGGCGCAGCGGTCGGGCTGAACGG
GGGGTTCGTGCACACAGCCCAGCTTGGAGCGAACGACCTACACCGAACTGAGATACCTACAGCGTGAGCT
ATGAGAAAGCGCCACGCTTCCCGAAGGGAGAAAGGCGGACAGGTATCCGGTAAGCGGCAGGGTCGGAACA
GGAGAGCGCACGAGGGAGCTTCCAGGGGGAAACGCCTGGTATCTTTATAGTCCTGTCGGGTTTCGCCACC
TCTGACTTGAGCGTCGATTTTTGTGATGCTCGTCAGGGGGGCGGAGCCTATGGAAAAACGCCAGCAACGC
GGCCTTTTTACGGTTCCTGGCCTTTTGCTGGCCTTTTGCTCACATGTTCTTTCCTGCGTTATCCCCTGAT
TCTGTGGATAACCGTATTACCGCCTTTGAGTGAGCTGATACCGCTCGCCGCAGC
Features (pLannotate 1.2.2; 31 found; start..end, strand, type, name):
      1..43      +  rep_origin     RSF ori (fragment): Plasmids containing the RSF 1030 origin of replication can be propagated in E. coli cells that contain additional plasmids with compatible origins.
     45..137     +  CDS            lacI (fragment): lac repressor; lacI; The lac repressor binds to the lac operator to inhibit transcription in E. coli. This inhibition can be relieved by adding lactose or isopropyl-β-D-thiogalactopyranoside (IPTG).
    150..171     +  protein_bind   CAP binding site: CAP binding activates transcription in the presence of cAMP. E. coli catabolite activator protein
    186..216     +  promoter       lac promoter: promoter for the E. coli lac operon
    224..240     +  protein_bind   lac operator: The lac repressor binds to the lac operator to inhibit transcription in E. coli. This inhibition can be relieved by adding lactose or isopropyl-β-D-thiogalactopyranoside (IPTG). lac repressor encoded by lacI
    285..303     +  promoter       T3 promoter: promoter for bacteriophage T3 RNA polymerase
    331..557     +  promoter       RSV promoter: Rous sarcoma virus enhancer/promoter
    558..738     +  LTR            5' LTR (truncated): truncated 5' long terminal repeat (LTR) from HIV-1
    785..910     +  misc_feature   HIV-1 Ψ: packaging signal of human immunodeficiency virus type 1
    894..1257    +  CDS            HIV-1 gag (fragment): gag protein from human immunodeficiency virus 1; gag
   1403..1636    +  misc_feature   RRE: The Rev response element (RRE) of HIV-1 allows for Rev-dependent mRNA export from the nucleus to the cytoplasm.
   2013..2039    +  CDS            Rev (fragment): human immunodeficiency virus 1 (HIV-1) Rev protein; rev; enhances nuclear export of unspliced and incompletely spliced viral mRNAs
   2067..2468    +  promoter       SFFV promoter: spleen focus-forming virus long terminal repeat (LTR) promoter
   2478..2501    +  misc_feature   MCS (fragment): pBluescript multiple cloning site
   2523..2633    +  CDS            Ikzf1 (fragment): IKZF1_MOUSE - Also known as Ikaros, Lyf1, Zfpn1a1, Znfn1a1. Experimental evidence at protein level: Swiss-Prot protein existence level 1. Transcription regulator of hematopoietic cell differentiation. Binds gamma-satellite DNA. Binds with higher affinity to gamma satellite A. Plays a role in the development of lymphocytes, B- and T-cells. Binds and activates the enhancer (delta-A element) of the CD3-delta gene. Repressor of the TDT (terminal deoxynucleotidyltransferase) gene during thymocyte differentiation. Regulates transcription through association with both HDAC-dependent and HDAC-independ
   2763..3479    +  CDS            EGFP: the original enhanced GFP (Yang et al., 1996) mammalian codon-optimized
   3503..4089    +  misc_feature   IRES2: internal ribosome entry site (IRES) of the encephalomyocarditis virus (EMCV)
   4105..4812    +  CDS            mCherry: mCherry is a basic (constitutively fluorescent) red fluorescent protein published in 2004, derived from Discosoma sp.. It is reported to be a very rapidly-maturing monomer with low acid sensitivity.
   4871..4988    +  misc_feature   cPPT/CTS: central polypurine tract and central termination sequence of HIV-1
   5032..5051    +  intron         EF-1α intron A (fragment): truncated intron upstream of the start codon of human EF-1α
   5067..5655    +  misc_feature   WPRE: woodchuck hepatitis virus posttranscriptional regulatory element
   5706..5725    +  misc_feature   cPPT/CTS (fragment): central polypurine tract and central termination sequence of HIV-1
   5727..5960    +  LTR            3' LTR (ΔU3): self-inactivating 3' long terminal repeat (LTR) from HIV-1
   6038..6159    +  polyA_signal   SV40 poly(A) signal: SV40 polyadenylation signal
   6199..6334    +  rep_origin     SV40 ori: SV40 origin of replication
   6355..6373    -  promoter       T7 promoter: promoter for bacteriophage T7 RNA polymerase
   6381..6536    +  CDS            lacZα (fragment): LacZα fragment of β-galactosidase; lacZ fragment
   6541..6969    +  rep_origin     f1 ori (sequence partly withheld): f1 bacteriophage origin of replication; arrow indicates direction of (+) strand synthesis
   7022..7126    +  promoter       AmpR promoter: bla
   7127..7987    +  CDS            AmpR: β-lactamase; bla; confers resistance to ampicillin, carbenicillin, and related antibiotics
   8158..8746    +  rep_origin     ori: high-copy-number ColE1/pMB1/pBR322/pUC origin of replication
