[The description below was written by a language model from this plasmid's Addgene catalogue record and pLannotate feature annotations shown in this document.]
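Description:
Aiolos AA130-189 in Pea is an 8,884 bp lentiviral mammalian expression plasmid that serves as a two-colour reporter of protein stability. It is a self-inactivating HIV-1-based transfer vector. An RSV promoter fused to a truncated 5' LTR drives genomic RNA production in packaging cells. This is followed by the Ψ packaging signal with a gag fragment, the Rev response element for Rev-dependent nuclear export, a cPPT/CTS element, WPRE to enhance transcript expression, and a ΔU3 3' LTR that inactivates the LTR promoter after integration. An SV40 poly(A) signal and SV40 origin lie downstream of the 3' LTR. In bacteria the plasmid is maintained through a high-copy ColE1/pUC-type origin and selected with ampicillin (AmpR), and an f1 origin is also present.

The payload is a single bicistronic transcript driven by the internal SFFV promoter. The first cistron encodes amino acids 130-189 of human Aiolos (IKZF3), a 195 bp insert, joined through a 17-amino-acid rigid linker to C-terminal EGFP. The automated annotation labels part of this region as a mouse Ikzf1 fragment, presumably because of homology between the two Ikaros-family proteins; the catalogue entry identifies it as human IKZF3. An EMCV IRES then allows independent translation of mCherry from the same mRNA. Because both fluorophores derive from one transcript, mCherry acts as an internal control for transduction and transcription. A drop in the EGFP:mCherry ratio therefore reports post-translational degradation of the Aiolos fragment specifically. The stated use is monitoring degradation of this Aiolos region by that ratio in transduced mammalian cells. The record does not specify which stimuli or compounds are used to trigger degradation.
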