Addgene plasmid #74459: Aiolos AA130-189 in Pea
Purpose: Monitor post-translational degradation of Aiolos AA130-189 via EGFP:mCherry ratio (Lentiviral SFFV.AiolosAA130-189-17AARigidLinker-EGFP.IRES.mCherry)
Depositing lab: Benjamin Ebert. Depositing organization: Broad Institute.
Backbone
  Vector backbone: Lentiviral
  Backbone manufacturer: Broad Institute
  Total vector size (bp): 8884
  Vector type: Mammalian Expression, Lentiviral
Growth in bacteria
  Bacterial resistance: Ampicillin, 100 μg/mL
  Growth temperature: 37°C
  Growth strain: NEB Stable
  Copy number: Unknown
Gene/Insert
  Gene/Insert name: Aiolos (IKZF3) AA130-189
  Species: H. sapiens (human)
  Insert size (bp): 195
  Entrez Gene: IKZF3 (a.k.a. AIO, AIOLOS, IMD84, ZNFN1A3)
  Tag / fusion protein: EGFP (C terminal on backbone)
  Cloning method: Unknown
  Sequencing primers: 5′ SFFVpro-F; 3′ EGFP-C
Terms and licenses: Academic/Nonprofit Terms; Industry Terms: Not Available to Industry
How to cite: Aiolos AA130-189 in Pea was a gift from Benjamin Ebert (Addgene plasmid # 74459 ; http://n2t.net/addgene:74459 ; RRID:Addgene_74459)
