>Addgene plasmid #74459 | Aiolos AA130-189 in Pea | addgene partial sequence | sequence record 142669 | SFFVpro-F 5'-CTTCTGCTTCCCGAGCTCTA-3'
GGCGCGCCAGTCCTCCGACAGACTGAGTCGGCCGGTCGAATCAAGCTTATCGATACCGTCGACTCCGGAA
TAGCCACCATGTCCGGATTCAATGTCTTAATGGTTCATAAGCGAAGCCATACTGGTGAACGCCCATTCCA
GTGTAATCAGTGTGGGGCATCTTTTACTCAGAAAGGTAACCTCCTCCGCCACATTAAACTGCACACAGGG
GAAAAACCTTTTAAGTGTCACCTCTGCAACTATGCATGCCAAAGAAGAGATGCGCTCACGCGTGCTGAAG
CTGCTGCAAAGGAAGCTGCAGCTAAGGAGGCTGCAGCTAAGGCTGTGAGCAAGGGCGAGGAGCTGTTCAC
CGGGGTGGTGCCCATCCTGGTCGAGCTGGACGGCGACGTAAACGGCCACAAGTTCAGCGTGTCCGGCGAG
GGCGAGGGCGATGCCACCTACGGCAAGCTGACCCTGAAGTTCATCTGCACCACCGGCAAGCTGCCCGTGC
CCTGGCCCACCCTCGTGACCACCCTGACCTACGGCGTGCAGTGCTTCAGCCGCTACCCCGACCACATGAA
GCAGCACGACTTCTTCAAGTCCGCCATGCCCGAAGGCTACGTCCAGGAGCGCACCATCTTCTTCAAGGAC
GACGGCAACTACAAGACCCGCGCCGAGGTGAAGTTCGAGGGCGACACCCTGGTGAACCGCATCGAGCTGA
AGGGCATCGACTTCAAGGAGGACGGCAACATCCTGGGGCACAAGCTGGAGTACAACTACAACAGCCACAA
CGTCTATATCATGGCCGACAAGCAGAAGAACGGCATCAAGGTGAACTTCAAGATCCGCCACAACATCGAG
GACGGCAGCGTGCAGCTCGCCGACCACTACCAGCAGAACACCCCCATCGGCGACGGCCCCGTGCTGC
