>Addgene plasmid #74459 | Aiolos AA130-189 in Pea | addgene partial sequence | sequence record 142670 | IRES-F 5'-TGGCTCTCCTCAAGCGTATT-3'
CCCATTGTATGGGATCTGATCTGGGGCCTCGGTACACATGCTTTACATGTGTTTAGTCGAGGTTAAAAAA
ACGTCTAGGCCCCCCGAACCACGGGGACGTGGTTTTCCTTTGAAAAACACGATGATAATATGGCCACAAC
CCTGGAATTCGCCACCATGGTGAGCAAGGGCGAGGAGGATAACATGGCCATCATCAAGGAGTTCATGCGC
TTCAAGGTGCACATGGAGGGCTCCGTGAACGGCCACGAGTTCGAGATCGAGGGCGAGGGCGAGGGCCGCC
CCTACGAGGGCACCCAGACCGCCAAGCTGAAGGTGACCAAGGGTGGCCCCCTGCCCTTCGCCTGGGACAT
CCTGTCCCCTCAGTTCATGTACGGCTCCAAGGCCTACGTGAAGCACCCCGCCGACATCCCCGACTACTTG
AAGCTGTCCTTCCCCGAGGGCTTCAAGTGGGAGCGCGTGATGAACTTCGAGGACGGCGGCGTGGTGACCG
TGACCCAGGACTCCTCCCTGCAGGACGGCGAGTTCATCTACAAGGTGAAGCTGCGCGGCACCAACTTCCC
CTCCGACGGCCCCGTAATGCAGAAGAAGACCATGGGCTGGGAGGCCTCCTCCGAGCGGATGTACCCCGAG
GACGGCGCCCTGAAGGGCGAGATCAAGCAGAGGCTGAAGCTGAAGGACGGCGGCCACTACGACGCTGAGG
TCAAGACCACCTACAAGGCCAAGAAGCCCGTGCAGCTGCCCGGCGCCTACAACGTCAACATCAAGTTGGA
CATCACCTCCCACAACGAGGACTACACCATCGTGGAACAGTACGAACGCGCC
